>Addgene plasmid #160268 | pRK5-3(β2) | addgene full sequence | sequence record 314796 | Addgene NGS Result
TTCGAGCTCGCCCGACATTGATTATTGACTAGTTATTAATAGTAATCAATTACGGGGTCATTAGTTCATA
GCCCATATATGGAGTTCCGCGTTACATAACTTACGGTAAATGGCCCGCCTGGCTGACCGCCCAACGACCC
CCGCCCATTGACGTCAATAATGACGTATGTTCCCATAGTAACGCCAATAGGGACTTTCCATTGACGTCAA
TGGGTGGAGTATTTACGGTAAACTGCCCACTTGGCAGTACATCAAGTGTATCATATGCCAAGTACGCCCC
CTATTGACGTCAATGACGGTAAATGGCCCGCCTGGCATTATGCCCAGTACATGACCTTATGGGACTTTCC
TACTTGGCAGTACATCTACGTATTAGTCATCGCTATTACCATGGTGATGCGGTTTTGGCAGTACATCAAT
GGGCGTGGATAGCGGTTTGACTCACGGGGATTTCCAAGTCTCCACCCCATTGACGTCAATGGGAGTTTGT
TTTGGCACCAAAATCAACGGGACTTTCCAAAATGTCGTAACAACTCCGCCCCATTGACGCAAATGGGCGG
TAGGCGTGTACGGTGGGAGGTCTATATAAGCAGAGCTCGTTTAGTGAACCGTCAGATCGCCTGGAGACGC
CATCCACGCTGTTTTGACCTCCATAGAAGACACCGGGACCGATCCAGCCTCCGCGGCCGGGAACGGTGCA
TTGGAACGCGGATTCCCCGTGCCAAGAGTGACGTAAGTACCGCCTATAGAGTCTATAGGCCCACCCCCTT
GGCTTCGTTAGAACGCGGCTACAATTAATACATAACCTTATGTATCATACACATACGATTTAGGTGACAC
TATAGAATAACATCCACTTTGCCTTTCTCTCCACAGGTGTCCACTCCCAGGTCCAACTGCACCTCGGTTC
TGCAGAAGCTCAGAATAAACGCTCAACTTTGGCAGATCATCGATGCCACCATGGAGCTAGGGGGCCCCGG
AGCGCCGCGGCTGCTGCCGCCGCTGCTGCTGCTTCTGGGGACCGGCCTCCTGCGCGCCAGCAGCCATGTG
GAGACCCGGGCCCACGCCGAGGAGCGGCTCCTGAAGAAACTCTTCTCCGGTTACAACAAGTGGTCCCGAC
CCGTGGCCAACATCTCGGACGTGGTCCTCGTCCGCTTCGGCCTGTCCATCGCTCAGCTCATTGACGTGGA
TGAGAAGAACCAGATGATGACCACGAACGTATGGGTGAAGCAGGAGTGGCACGACTACAAGCTGCGCTGG
GACCCAGCTGACTATGAGAATGTCACCTCCATCCGCATCCCCTCCGAGCTCATCTGGCGGCCGGACATCG
TCCTCTACAACAATGCTGACGGGGACTTCGCGGTCACCCACCTGACCAAGGCCCACCTGTTCCATGACGG
GCGGGTGCAGTGGACTCCCCCGGCCATTTACAAGAGCTCCTGCAGCATCGACGTCACCTTCTTCCCCTTC
GACCAGCAGAACTGCACCATGAAATTCGGCTCCTGGACCTACGACAAGGCCAAGATCGACCTGGTGAACA
TGCACAGCCGCGTGGACCAGCTGGACTTCTGGGAGAGTGGCGAGTGGGTCATCGTGGATGCCGTGGGCAC
CTACAACACCAGGAAGTACGAGTGCTGTGCCGAGATCTACCCGGACATCACCTATGCCTTCGTCATCCGG
CGGCTGCCGCTCTTCTACACCATCAACCTCATCATCCCCTGCCTGCTCATCTCCTGCCTCACCGTGCTGG
TCTTCTACCTGCCCTCCGAGTGTGGCGAGAAGATCACGCTGTGCATCTCCGTGCTGCTGTCGCTCACCGT
CTTCCTGCTGCTCATCACCGAGATCATCCCGTCCACCTCACTGGTCATCCCACTCATCGGCGAGTACCTG
CTGTTCACCATGATCTTCGTCACCCTGTCCATCGTCATCACGGTCTTCGTGCTCAACGTGCACCACCGCT
CGCCACGCACGCACACCATGCCCACCTGGGTACGCAGGGTCTTCCTGGACATCGTGCCACGCCTGCTCCT
CATGAAGCGGCCGTCCGTGGTCAAGGACAATTGCCGGCGGCTCATCGAGTCCATGCATAAGATGGCCAGT
GCCCCGCGCTTCTGGCCCGAGCCAGAAGGGGAGCCCCCTGCCACGAGCGGCACCCAGAGCCTGCACCCGC
CCTCACCGTCCTTCTGTGTCCCCCTGGATGTGCCGGCTGAGCCTGGGCCTTCCTGCAAGTCACCCTCCGA
CCAGCTCCCTCCTCAGCAGCCCCTGGAAGCTGAGAAAGCCAGCCCCCACCCCTCGCCTGGACCCTGCCGC
CCGCCCCACGGCACCCAGGCACCAGGGCTGGCCAAAGCCAGGTCCCTCAGCGTCCAGCACATGTCCAGCC
CTGGCGAAGCGGTGGAAGGCGGCGTCCGGTGCCGGTCTCGGAGCATCCAGTACTGTGTTCCCCGAGACGA
TGCCGCCCCCGAGGCAGATGGCCAGGCTGCCGGCGCCCTGGCCTCTCGCAACACCCACTCGGCTGAGCTC
CCACCCCCAGACCAGCCCTCTCCGTGCAAATGCACATGCAAGAAGGAGCCCTCTTCGGTGTCCCCGAGCG
CCACGGTCAAGACCCGCAGCACCAAAGCGCCGCCCCCGCACCTGCCCCTGTCGCCGGCCCTGACCCGGGC
GGTGGAGGGCGTCCAGTACATTGCAGACCACCTGAAGGCCGAAGACACAGACTTCTCGGTGAAGGAGGAC
TGGAAGTACGTGGCCATGGTCATCGACCGCATCTTCCTCTGGATGTTCATCATCGTCTGCCTGCTGGGGA
CGGTGGGCCTCTTCCTGCCGCCCTGGCTGGCTGGCATGATCCAGCAACAGCAGCAACAACAGCAACAGCA
GCAACAGCAGCAACAACAGCAACAGCAGCAAACCGGTACGGATACAGAGGAGCGGCTGGTGGAGCATCTC
CTGGATCCTTCCCGCTACAACAAGCTCATCCGCCCAGCCACCAATGGCTCTGAGCTGGTGACAGTACAGC
TTATGGTGTCACTGGCCCAGCTCATCAGTGTGCATGAGCGGGAGCAGATCATGACCACCAATGTCTGGCT
GACCCAGGAGTGGGAAGATTATCGCCTCACCTGGAAGCCTGAAGAGTTTGACAACATGAAGAAAGTTCGG
CTCCCTTCCAAACACATCTGGCTCCCAGATGTGGTCCTGTACAACAATGCTGACGGCATGTACGAGGTGT
CCTTCTATTCCAATGCCGTGGTCTCCTATGATGGCAGCATCTTCTGGCTGCCGCCTGCCATCTACAAGAG
CGCATGCAAGATTGAAGTAAAGCACTTCCCATTTGACCAGCAGAACTGCACCATGAAGTTCCGTTCGTGG
ACCTACGACCGCACAGAGATCGACTTGGTGCTGAAGAGTGAGGTGGCCAGCCTGGACGACTTCACACCTA
GTGGTGAGTGGGACATCGTGGCGCTGCCGGGCCGGCGCAACGAGAACCCCGACGACTCTACGTACGTGGA
CATCACGTATGACTTCATCATTCGCCGCAAGCCGCTCTTCTACACCATCAACCTCATCATCCCCTGTGTG
CTCATCACCTCGCTGGCCATCCTTGTCTTCTACCTGCCATCCGACTGTGGCGAGAAGATGACGTTGTGCA
TCTCAGTGCTGCTGGCGCTCACGGTCTTCCTGCTGCTCATCTCCAAGATCGTGCCTCCCACCTCCCTCGA
CGTGCCGCTCGTCGGCAAGTACCTCATGTTCACCATGGTGCTTGTCACCTTCTCCATCGTCACCAGCGTG
TGCGTGCTCAACGTGCACCACCGCTCGCCCACCACGCACACCATGGCGCCCTGGGTGAAGGTCGTCTTCC
TGGAGAAGCTGCCCGCGCTGCTCTTCATGCAGCAGCCACGCCATCATTGCGCCCGTCAGCGCCTGCGCCT
GCGGCGACGCCAGCGTGAGCGCGAGGGCGCTGGAGCCCTCTTCTTCCGCGAAGCCCCAGGGGCCGACTCC
TGCACGTGCTTCGTCAACCGCGCGTCGGTGCAGGGGTTGGCCGGGGCCTTCGGGGCTGAGCCTGCACCAG
TGGCGGGCCCCGGGCGCTCAGGGGAGCCGTGTGGCTGTGGCCTCCGGGAGGCGGTGGACGGCGTGCGCTT
CATCGCAGACCACATGCGGAGCGAGGACGATGACCAGAGCGTGAGTGAGGACTGGAAGTACGTCGCCATG
GTGATCGACCGCCTCTTCCTCTGGATCTTTGTCTTTGTCTGTGTCTTTGGCACCATCGGCATGTTCCTGC
AGCCTCTCTTCCAGAACTACACCACCACCACCTTCCTCCACTCAGACCACTCAGCCCCCAGCTCCAAGCA
GCAACAGCAGCAACAACAGCAACAGCAGCAACAGCAGCAACAAGTCGACCATGTGGAGACCCGGGCCCAC
GCCGAGGAGCGGCTCCTGAAGAAACTCTTCTCCGGTTACAACAAGTGGTCCCGACCCGTGGCCAACATCT
CGGACGTGGTCCTCGTCCGCTTCGGCCTGTCCATCGCTCAGCTCATTGACGTGGATGAGAAGAACCAGAT
GATGACCACGAACGTATGGGTGAAGCAGGAGTGGCACGACTACAAGCTGCGCTGGGACCCAGCTGACTAT
GAGAATGTCACCTCCATCCGCATCCCCTCCGAGCTCATCTGGCGGCCGGACATCGTCCTCTACAACAATG
CTGACGGGGACTTCGCGGTCACCCACCTGACCAAGGCCCACCTGTTCCATGACGGGCGGGTGCAGTGGAC
TCCCCCGGCCATTTACAAGAGCTCCTGCAGCATCGACGTCACCTTCTTCCCCTTCGACCAGCAGAACTGC
ACCATGAAATTCGGCTCCTGGACCTACGACAAGGCCAAGATCGACCTGGTGAACATGCACAGCCGCGTGG
ACCAGCTGGACTTCTGGGAGAGTGGCGAGTGGGTCATCGTGGATGCCGTGGGCACCTACAACACCAGGAA
GTACGAGTGCTGTGCCGAGATCTACCCGGACATCACCTATGCCTTCGTCATCCGGCGGCTGCCGCTCTTC
TACACCATCAACCTCATCATCCCCTGCCTGCTCATCTCCTGCCTCACCGTGCTGGTCTTCTACCTGCCCT
CCGAGTGTGGCGAGAAGATCACGCTGTGCATCTCCGTGCTGCTGTCGCTCACCGTCTTCCTGCTGCTCAT
CACCGAGATCATCCCGTCCACCTCACTGGTCATCCCACTCATCGGCGAGTACCTGCTGTTCACCATGATC
TTCGTCACCCTGTCCATCGTCATCACGGTCTTCGTGCTCAACGTGCACCACCGCTCGCCACGCACGCACA
CCATGCCCACCTGGGTACGCAGGGTCTTCCTGGACATCGTGCCACGCCTGCTCCTCATGAAGCGGCCGTC
CGTGGTCAAGGACAATTGCCGGCGGCTCATCGAGTCCATGCATAAGATGGCCAGTGCCCCGCGCTTCTGG
CCCGAGCCAGAAGGGGAGCCCCCTGCCACGAGCGGCACCCAGAGCCTGCACCCGCCCTCACCGTCCTTCT
GTGTCCCCCTGGATGTGCCGGCTGAGCCTGGGCCTTCCTGCAAGTCACCCTCCGACCAGCTCCCTCCTCA
GCAGCCCCTGGAAGCTGAGAAAGCCAGCCCCCACCCCTCGCCTGGACCCTGCCGCCCGCCCCACGGCACC
CAGGCACCAGGGCTGGCCAAAGCCAGGTCCCTCAGCGTCCAGCACATGTCCAGCCCTGGCGAAGCGGTGG
AAGGCGGCGTCCGGTGCCGGTCTCGGAGCATCCAGTACTGTGTTCCCCGAGACGATGCCGCCCCCGAGGC
AGATGGCCAGGCTGCCGGCGCCCTGGCCTCTCGCAACACCCACTCGGCTGAGCTCCCACCCCCAGACCAG
CCCTCTCCGTGCAAATGCACATGCAAGAAGGAGCCCTCTTCGGTGTCCCCGAGCGCCACGGTCAAGACCC
GCAGCACCAAAGCGCCGCCCCCGCACCTGCCCCTGTCGCCGGCCCTGACCCGGGCGGTGGAGGGCGTCCA
GTACATTGCAGACCACCTGAAGGCCGAAGACACAGACTTCTCGGTGAAGGAGGACTGGAAGTACGTGGCC
ATGGTCATCGACCGCATCTTCCTCTGGATGTTCATCATCGTCTGCCTGCTGGGGACGGTGGGCCTCTTCC
TGCCGCCCTGGCTGGCTGGCATGATCCAGCAACAGCAGCAACAACAGCAACAGCAGCAACAGCAGCAACA
ACAGCAACAGCAGCAAGCTAGCACGGATACAGAGGAGCGGCTGGTGGAGCATCTCCTGGATCCTTCCCGC
TACAACAAGCTCATCCGCCCAGCCACCAATGGCTCTGAGCTGGTGACAGTACAGCTTATGGTGTCACTGG
CCCAGCTCATCAGTGTGCATGAGCGGGAGCAGATCATGACCACCAATGTCTGGCTGACCCAGGAGTGGGA
AGATTATCGCCTCACCTGGAAGCCTGAAGAGTTTGACAACATGAAGAAAGTTCGGCTCCCTTCCAAACAC
ATCTGGCTCCCAGATGTGGTCCTGTACAACAATGCTGACGGCATGTACGAGGTGTCCTTCTATTCCAATG
CCGTGGTCTCCTATGATGGCAGCATCTTCTGGCTGCCGCCTGCCATCTACAAGAGCGCATGCAAGATTGA
AGTAAAGCACTTCCCATTTGACCAGCAGAACTGCACCATGAAGTTCCGTTCGTGGACCTACGACCGCACA
GAGATCGACTTGGTGCTGAAGAGTGAGGTGGCCAGCCTGGACGACTTCACACCTAGTGGTGAGTGGGACA
TCGTGGCGCTGCCGGGCCGGCGCAACGAGAACCCCGACGACTCTACGTACGTGGACATCACGTATGACTT
CATCATTCGCCGCAAGCCGCTCTTCTACACCATCAACCTCATCATCCCCTGTGTGCTCATCACCTCGCTG
GCCATCCTTGTCTTCTACCTGCCATCCGACTGTGGCGAGAAGATGACGTTGTGCATCTCAGTGCTGCTGG
CGCTCACGGTCTTCCTGCTGCTCATCTCCAAGATCGTGCCTCCCACCTCCCTCGACGTGCCGCTCGTCGG
CAAGTACCTCATGTTCACCATGGTGCTTGTCACCTTCTCCATCGTCACCAGCGTGTGCGTGCTCAACGTG
CACCACCGCTCGCCCACCACGCACACCATGGCGCCCTGGGTGAAGGTCGTCTTCCTGGAGAAGCTGCCCG
CGCTGCTCTTCATGCAGCAGCCACGCCATCATTGCGCCCGTCAGCGCCTGCGCCTGCGGCGACGCCAGCG
TGAGCGCGAGGGCGCTGGAGCCCTCTTCTTCCGCGAAGCCCCAGGGGCCGACTCCTGCACGTGCTTCGTC
AACCGCGCGTCGGTGCAGGGGTTGGCCGGGGCCTTCGGGGCTGAGCCTGCACCAGTGGCGGGCCCCGGGC
GCTCAGGGGAGCCGTGTGGCTGTGGCCTCCGGGAGGCGGTGGACGGCGTGCGCTTCATCGCAGACCACAT
GCGGAGCGAGGACGATGACCAGAGCGTGAGTGAGGACTGGAAGTACGTCGCCATGGTGATCGACCGCCTC
TTCCTCTGGATCTTTGTCTTTGTCTGTGTCTTTGGCACCATCGGCATGTTCCTGCAGCCTCTCTTCCAGA
ACTACACCACCACCACCTTCCTCCACTCAGACCACTCAGCCCCCAGCTCCAAGCAGCAACAGCAGCAACA
ACAGCAACAGCAGCAACAGCAGCAACAACTCGAGACGGATACAGAGGAGCGGCTGGTGGAGCATCTCCTG
GATCCTTCCCGCTACAACAAGCTCATCCGCCCAGCCACCAATGGCTCTGAGCTGGTGACAGTACAGCTTA
TGGTGTCACTGGCCCAGCTCATCAGTGTGCATGAGCGGGAGCAGATCATGACCACCAATGTCTGGCTGAC
CCAGGAGTGGGAAGATTATCGCCTCACCTGGAAGCCTGAAGAGTTTGACAACATGAAGAAAGTTCGGCTC
CCTTCCAAACACATCTGGCTCCCAGATGTGGTCCTGTACAACAATGCTGACGGCATGTACGAGGTGTCCT
TCTATTCCAATGCCGTGGTCTCCTATGATGGCAGCATCTTCTGGCTGCCGCCTGCCATCTACAAGAGCGC
ATGCAAGATTGAAGTAAAGCACTTCCCATTTGACCAGCAGAACTGCACCATGAAGTTCCGTTCGTGGACC
TACGACCGCACAGAGATCGACTTGGTGCTGAAGAGTGAGGTGGCCAGCCTGGACGACTTCACACCTAGTG
GTGAGTGGGACATCGTGGCGCTGCCGGGCCGGCGCAACGAGAACCCCGACGACTCTACGTACGTGGACAT
CACGTATGACTTCATCATTCGCCGCAAGCCGCTCTTCTACACCATCAACCTCATCATCCCCTGTGTGCTC
ATCACCTCGCTGGCCATCCTTGTCTTCTACCTGCCATCCGACTGTGGCGAGAAGATGACGTTGTGCATCT
CAGTGCTGCTGGCGCTCACGGTCTTCCTGCTGCTCATCTCCAAGATCGTGCCTCCCACCTCCCTCGACGT
GCCGCTCGTCGGCAAGTACCTCATGTTCACCATGGTGCTTGTCACCTTCTCCATCGTCACCAGCGTGTGC
GTGCTCAACGTGCACCACCGCTCGCCCACCACGCACACCATGGCGCCCTGGGTGAAGGTCGTCTTCCTGG
AGAAGCTGCCCGCGCTGCTCTTCATGCAGCAGCCACGCCATCATTGCGCCCGTCAGCGCCTGCGCCTGCG
GCGACGCCAGCGTGAGCGCGAGGGCGCTGGAGCCCTCTTCTTCCGCGAAGCCCCAGGGGCCGACTCCTGC
ACGTGCTTCGTCAACCGCGCGTCGGTGCAGGGGTTGGCCGGGGCCTTCGGGGCTGAGCCTGCACCAGTGG
CGGGCCCCGGGCGCTCAGGGGAGCCGTGTGGCTGTGGCCTCCGGGAGGCGGTGGACGGCGTGCGCTTCAT
CGCAGACCACATGCGGAGCGAGGACGATGACCAGAGCGTGAGTGAGGACTGGAAGTACGTCGCCATGGTG
ATCGACCGCCTCTTCCTCTGGATCTTTGTCTTTGTCTGTGTCTTTGGCACCATCGGCATGTTCCTGCAGC
CTCTCTTCCAGAACTACACCACCACCACCTTCCTCCACTCAGACCACTCAGCCCCCAGCTCCAAGTAGAA
GCTTGGCCGCCATGGCCCAACTTGTTTATTGCAGCTTATAATGGTTACAAATAAAGCAATAGCATCACAA
ATTTCACAAATAAAGCATTTTTTTCACTGCATTCTAGTTGTGGTTTGTCCAAACTCATCAATGTATCTTA
TCATGTCTGGATCGGGAATTAATTCGGCGCAGCACCATGGCCTGAAATAACCTCTGAAAGAGGAACTTGG
TTAGGTACCTTCTGAGGCGGAAAGAACCAGCTGTGGAATGTGTGTCAGTTAGGGTGTGGAAAGTCCCCAG
GCTCCCCAGCAGGCAGAAGTATGCAAAGCATGCATCTCAATTAGTCAGCAACCAGGTGTGGAAAGTCCCC
AGGCTCCCCAGCAGGCAGAAGTATGCAAAGCATGCATCTCAATTAGTCAGCAACCATAGTCCCGCCCCTA
ACTCCGCCCATCCCGCCCCTAACTCCGCCCAGTTCCGCCCATTCTCCGCCCCATGGCTGACTAATTTTTT
TTATTTATGCAGAGGCCGAGGCCGCCTCGGCCTCTGAGCTATTCCAGAAGTAGTGAGGAGGCTTTTTTGG
AGGCCTAGGCTTTTGCAAAAAGCTGTTAACAGCTTGGCACTGGCCGTCGTTTTACAACGTCGTGACTGGG
AAAACCCTGGCGTTACCCAACTTAATCGCCTTGCAGCACATCCCCCTTTCGCCAGCTGGCGTAATAGCGA
AGAGGCCCGCACCGATCGCCCTTCCCAACAGTTGCGCAGCCTGAATGGCGAATGGCGCCTGATGCGGTAT
TTTCTCCTTACGCATCTGTGCGGTATTTCACACCGCATA
[142 nt withheld, positions 9980-10121]
CGCCGGCCTTACAGACAAGCTGTGACCGTCTCCGGGAGCTGCATGTGTCAGAGGTTTTCACCGTCATCAC
CGAAACGCGCGAGGCAGCTGCGGTAAAGCTCATCAGCGTGGTCGTGAAGCGATTCACAGATGTCTGCCTG
TTCATCCGCGTCCAGCTCGTTGAGTTTCTCCAGAAGCGTTAATGTCTGGCTTCTGATAAAGCGGGCCATG
TTAAGGGCGGTTTTTTCCTGTTTGGTCACTGATGCCTCCGTGTAAGGGGGATTTCTGTTCATGGGGGTAA
TGATACCGATGAAACG
[141 nt withheld, positions 10418-10558]
CCTTTGACGTTGGAGTCCACGTTCTTT
[37 nt withheld, positions 10586-10622]
ACCCTATCTCGGGCTATTCTTTTGATTTATAAGGGATTTTGCCGATTTCGGCCTATTGGTTAAAAAATGA
GCTGATTTAACAAAAATTTAACGCGAATTTTAACAAAATATTAACGTTTACAATTTTATGGTGCACTCTC
AGTACAATCTGCTCTGATGCCGCATAGTTAAGCCAGCCCCGACACCCGCCAACACCCGCTGACGCGCCCT
GACGGGCTTGTCTGCTCCCGGCATCCGCTTACAGACAAGCTGTGACCGTCTCCGGGAGCTGCATGTGTCA
GAGGTTTTCACCGTCATCACCGAAACGCGCGAGACGAAAGGGCCTCGTGATACGCCTATTTTTATAGGTT
AATGTCATGATAATAATGGTTTCTTAGACGTCAGGTGGCACTTTTCGGGGAAATGTGCGCGGAACCCCTA
TTTGTTTATTTTTCTAAATACATTCAAATATGTATCCGCTCATGAGACAATAACCCTGATAAATGCTTCA
ATAATATTGAAAAAGGAAGAGTATGAGTATTCAACATTTCCGTGTCGCCCTTATTCCCTTTTTTGCGGCA
TTTTGCCTTCCTGTTTTTGCTCACCCAGAAACGCTGGTGAAAGTAAAAGATGCTGAAGATCAGTTGGGTG
CACGAGTGGGTTACATCGAACTGGATCTCAACAGCGGTAAGATCCTTGAGAGTTTTCGCCCCGAAGAACG
TTTTCCAATGATGAGCACTTTTAAAGTTCTGCTATGTGGCGCGGTATTATCCCGTATTGACGCCGGGCAA
GAGCAACTCGGTCGCCGCATACACTATTCTCAGAATGACTTGGTTGAGTACTCACCAGTCACAGAAAAGC
ATCTTACGGATGGCATGACAGTAAGAGAATTATGCAGTGCTGCCATAACCATGAGTGATAACACTGCGGC
CAACTTACTTCTGACAACGATCGGAGGACCGAAGGAGCTAACCGCTTTTTTGCACAACATGGGGGATCAT
GTAACTCGCCTTGATCGTTGGGAACCGGAGCTGAATGAAGCCATACCAAACGACGAGCGTGACACCACGA
TGCCTGTAGCAATGGCAACAACGTTGCGCAAACTATTAACTGGCGAACTACTTACTCTAGCTTCCCGGCA
ACAATTAATAGACTGGATGGAGGCGGATAAAGTTGCAGGACCACTTCTGCGCTCGGCCCTTCCGGCTGGC
TGGTTTATTGCTGATAAATCTGGAGCCGGTGAGCGTGGGTCTCGCGGTATCATTGCAGCACTGGGGCCAG
ATGGTAAGCCCTCCCGTATCGTAGTTATCTACACGACGGGGAGTCAGGCAACTATGGATGAACGAAATAG
ACAGATCGCTGAGATAGGTGCCTCACTGATTAAGCATTGGTAACTGTCAGACCAAGTTTACTCATATATA
CTTTAGATTGATTTAAAACTTCATTTTTAATTTAAAAGGATCTAGGTGAAGATCCTTTTTGATAATCTCA
TGACCAAAATCCCTTAACGTGAGTTTTCGTTCCACTGAGCGTCAGACCCCGTAGAAAAGATCAAAGGATC
TTCTTGAGATCCTTTTTTTCTGCGCGTAATCTGCTGCTTGCAAACAAAAAAACCACCGCTACCAGCGGTG
GTTTGTTTGCCGGATCAAGAGCTACCAACTCTTTTTCCGAAGGTAACTGGCTTCAGCAGAGCGCAGATAC
CAAATACTGTTCTTCTAGTGTAGCCGTAGTTAGGCCACCACTTCAAGAACTCTGTAGCACCGCCTACATA
CCTCGCTCTGCTAATCCTGTTACCAGTGGCTGCTGCCAGTGGCGATAAGTCGTGTCTTACCGGGTTGGAC
TCAAGACGATAGTTACCGGATAAGGCGCAGCGGTCGGGCTGAACGGGGGGTTCGTGCACACAGCCCAGCT
TGGAGCGAACGACCTACACCGAACTGAGATACCTACAGCGTGAGCTATGAGAAAGCGCCACGCTTCCCGA
AGGGAGAAAGGCGGACAGGTATCCGGTAAGCGGCAGGGTCGGAACAGGAGAGCGCACGAGGGAGCTTCCA
GGGGGAAACGCCTGGTATCTTTATAGTCCTGTCGGGTTTCGCCACCTCTGACTTGAGCGTCGATTTTTGT
GATGCTCGTCAGGGGGGCGGAGCCTATGGAAAAACGCCAGCAACGCGGCCTTTTTACGGTTCCTGGCCTT
TTGCTGGCCTTTTGCTCACATGTTCTTTCCTGCGTTATCCCCTGATTCTGTGGATAACCGTATTACCGCC
TTTGAGTGAGCTGATACCGCTCGCCGCAGCCGAACGACCGAGCGCAGCGAGTCAGTGAGCGAGGAAGCGG
AAGAGCGCCCAATACGCAAACCGCCTCTCCCCGCGCGTTGGCCGATTCATTAATGCAGCTGGCACGACAG
GTTTCCCGACTGGAAAGCGGGCAGTGAGCGCAACGCAATTAATGTGAGTTAGCTCACTCATTAGGCACCC
CAGGCTTTACACTTTATGCTTCCGGCTCGTATGTTGTGTGGAATTGTGAGCGGATAACAATTTCACACAG
GAAACAGCTATGACATGATTACGAATTAA
Features (pLannotate 1.2.2; 27 found; start..end, strand, type, name):
     14..393     +  enhancer       CMV enhancer: human cytomegalovirus immediate early enhancer
    394..597     +  promoter       CMV promoter: human cytomegalovirus (CMV) immediate early promoter
    733..776     +  intron         CMV intron (fragment): modified intron A from human cytomegalovirus
    828..846     +  promoter       SP6 promoter: promoter for bacteriophage SP6 RNA polymerase
    850..887     +  CDS            IgH signal sequence (fragment): signal sequence from the mouse immunoglobulin heavy chain variable region
    911..942     +  5'UTR          Xenopus globin 5'-UTR (fragment): translational enhancer from the 5'-UTR of the major beta-globin gene of Xenopus laevis
    961..2841    +  CDS            CHRNA4: ACHA4_HUMAN - Also known as NACRA4. Experimental evidence at protein level: Swiss-Prot protein existence level 1. After binding acetylcholine, the AChR responds by an extensive change in conformation that affects all subunits and leads to opening of an ion-conducting channel across the plasma membrane permeable to sodium ions. From Homo sapiens (Human).
   2905..4338    +  CDS            CHRNB2: ACHB2_HUMAN - Experimental evidence at protein level: Swiss-Prot protein existence level 1. After binding acetylcholine, the AChR responds by an extensive change in conformation that affects all subunits and leads to opening of an ion-conducting channel across the plasma membrane permeable to sodiun ions. From Homo sapiens (Human).
   4390..6186    +  CDS            CHRNA4: ACHA4_HUMAN - Also known as NACRA4. Experimental evidence at protein level: Swiss-Prot protein existence level 1. After binding acetylcholine, the AChR responds by an extensive change in conformation that affects all subunits and leads to opening of an ion-conducting channel across the plasma membrane permeable to sodium ions. From Homo sapiens (Human).
   6253..7683    +  CDS            CHRNB2: ACHB2_HUMAN - Experimental evidence at protein level: Swiss-Prot protein existence level 1. After binding acetylcholine, the AChR responds by an extensive change in conformation that affects all subunits and leads to opening of an ion-conducting channel across the plasma membrane permeable to sodiun ions. From Homo sapiens (Human).
   7735..9165    +  CDS            CHRNB2: ACHB2_HUMAN - Experimental evidence at protein level: Swiss-Prot protein existence level 1. After binding acetylcholine, the AChR responds by an extensive change in conformation that affects all subunits and leads to opening of an ion-conducting channel across the plasma membrane permeable to sodiun ions. From Homo sapiens (Human).
   9189..9323    +  polyA_signal   SV40 poly(A) signal: SV40 polyadenylation signal
   9392..9749    +  promoter       SV40 promoter: SV40 enhancer and early promoter
   9768..9922    +  CDS            lacZα (fragment): LacZα fragment of β-galactosidase; lacZ fragment
   9928..9979    -  misc_feature   bom (fragment): basis of mobility region from pBR322
   9998..10128   +  rep_origin     f1 ori (fragment) (sequence partly withheld): f1 bacteriophage origin of replication; arrow indicates direction of (+) strand synthesis
  10169..10360   -  CDS            rop: Rop protein, which maintains plasmids at low copy number; rop
  10418..10748   +  rep_origin     f1 ori (fragment) (sequence partly withheld): f1 bacteriophage origin of replication; arrow indicates direction of (+) strand synthesis
  10749..10798   -  misc_feature   bom (fragment): basis of mobility region from pBR322
  10900..10935   -  CDS            rop (fragment): Rop protein, which maintains plasmids at low copy number; rop
  11030..11134   +  promoter       AmpR promoter: bla
  11135..11995   +  CDS            AmpR: β-lactamase; bla; confers resistance to ampicillin, carbenicillin, and related antibiotics
  12166..12754   +  rep_origin     ori: high-copy-number ColE1/pMB1/pBR322/pUC origin of replication
  12937..13029   +  CDS            lacI (fragment): lac repressor; lacI; The lac repressor binds to the lac operator to inhibit transcription in E. coli. This inhibition can be relieved by adding lactose or isopropyl-β-D-thiogalactopyranoside (IPTG).
  13042..13063   +  protein_bind   CAP binding site: CAP binding activates transcription in the presence of cAMP. E. coli catabolite activator protein
  13078..13108   +  promoter       lac promoter: promoter for the E. coli lac operon
  13112..13134   +  protein_bind   lac operator (fragment): The lac repressor binds to the lac operator to inhibit transcription in E. coli. This inhibition can be relieved by adding lactose or isopropyl-β-D-thiogalactopyranoside (IPTG). lac repressor encoded by lacI
