[The description below was written by a language model from this plasmid's Addgene catalogue record and pLannotate feature annotations shown in this document.]
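Description:
pRK5-3(β2) is a mammalian expression plasmid built on the pRK5 backbone (entered as "pKR5" in the catalogue fields) that encodes a concatemeric human α4β2 nicotinic acetylcholine receptor. Five subunit coding sequences are joined in the order α4-β2-α4-β2-β2, so that a single polypeptide supplies a whole pentamer with a fixed 2:3 α4:β2 stoichiometry and a defined subunit arrangement. The feature table confirms this layout: two CHRNA4 and three CHRNB2 reading frames lie on the same strand in that order, separated by short unannotated gaps that presumably correspond to linkers. The first α4 annotation is somewhat longer than the second, which would fit only the leading subunit keeping its signal peptide, although the record does not say this.

Transcription is driven by the CMV immediate-early enhancer and promoter, followed by a fragment of CMV intron and an SP6 promoter, which could in principle support in vitro transcription. A short Xenopus β-globin 5′-UTR fragment sits just upstream of the concatemer, and an SV40 polyadenylation signal terminates the transcript. The insert was cloned between ClaI and HindIII sites. Downstream lie an SV40 enhancer/early promoter region, f1 origin fragments and assorted lac and pBR322-derived remnants (bom, rop). Propagation in E. coli relies on a ColE1/pMB1-type origin and ampicillin resistance, and the catalogue lists the plasmid as low copy. The sequenced record is 13,171 nt, slightly larger than the catalogued total of 12,970 bp.

The construct is used to express receptors of constrained composition in mammalian cells. The associated work used such concatemers to re-examine the role of the α5 subunit in α4β2 receptors.
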