Addgene plasmid #160268: pRK5-3(β2)
Purpose: Expresses a concatemeric construct of a α4:β2 (2:3) nAChR
Depositing lab: Pierre-Jean Corringer. Depositing organization: Institut Pasteur. Publication: Concatemers to re-investigate the role of alpha5 in alpha4beta2 nicotinic receptors. Prevost MS, Bouchenaki H, Barilone N, Gielen M, Corringer PJ. Cell Mol Life Sci. 2020 May 29. pii: 10.1007/s00018-020-03558-z. doi: 10.1007/s00018-020-03558-z. PubMed 32472188.
Backbone
  Vector backbone: pKR5
  Backbone size w/o insert (bp): 4668
  Total vector size (bp): 12970
  Vector type: Mammalian Expression
Growth in bacteria
  Bacterial resistance: Ampicillin, 100 μg/mL
  Growth temperature: 37°C
  Growth strain: DH5alpha
  Copy number: Low Copy
Gene/Insert
  Gene/Insert name: 3(β2) concatemer (alt name: α4-β2-α4-β2-β2 concatemer)
  Species: H. sapiens (human)
  Insert size (bp): 8208
  Promoter: CMV
  Cloning method: Restriction Enzyme; 5′ cloning site ClaI (not destroyed); 3′ cloning site HindIII (not destroyed)
  Sequencing primers: 5′ GCCTTTCTCTCCACAGGTGTCC; 3′ GTGAAATTTGTGATGCTATTG
Terms and licenses: Academic/Nonprofit Terms; Industry Terms: Not Available to Industry
How to cite: pRK5-3(β2) was a gift from Pierre-Jean Corringer (Addgene plasmid # 160268 ; http://n2t.net/addgene:160268 ; RRID:Addgene_160268)
